>Addgene plasmid #26670 | FSynIGW | depositor full sequence | sequence record 12618 | Author sequence
GTCGACGGATCGGGAGATCTCCCGATCCCCTATGGTGCACTCTCAGTACAATCTGCTCTGATGCCGCATA
GTTAAGCCAGTATCTGCTCCCTGCTTGTGTGTTGGAGGTCGCTGAGTAGTGCGCGAGCAAAATTTAAGCT
ACAACAAGGCAAGGCTTGACCGACAATTGCATGAAGAATCTGCTTAGGGTTAGGCGTTTTGCGCTGCTTC
GCGATGTACGGGCCAGATATACGCGTTGACATTGATTATTGACTAGTTATTAATAGTAATCAATTACGGG
GTCATTAGTTCATAGCCCATATATGGAGTTCCGCGTTACATAACTTACGGTAAATGGCCCGCCTGGCTGA
CCGCCCAACGACCCCCGCCCATTGACGTCAATAATGACGTATGTTCCCATAGTAACGCCAATAGGGACTT
TCCATTGACGTCAATGGGTGGAGTATTTACGGTAAACTGCCCACTTGGCAGTACATCAAGTGTATCATAT
GCCAAGTACGCCCCCTATTGACGTCAATGACGGTAAATGGCCCGCCTGGCATTATGCCCAGTACATGACC
TTATGGGACTTTCCTACTTGGCAGTACATCTACGTATTAGTCATCGCTATTACCATGGTGATGCGGTTTT
GGCAGTACATCAATGGGCGTGGATAGCGGTTTGACTCACGGGGATTTCCAAGTCTCCACCCCATTGACGT
CAATGGGAGTTTGTTTTGGCACCAAAATCAACGGGACTTTCCAAAATGTCGTAACAACTCCGCCCCATTG
ACGCAAATGGGCGGTAGGCGTGTACGGTGGGAGGTCTATATAAGCAGCGCGTTTTGCCTGTACTGGGTCT
CTCTGGTTAGACCAGATCTGAGCCTGGGAGCTCTCTGGCTAACTAGGGAACCCACTGCTTAAGCCTCAAT
AAAGCTTGCCTTGAGTGCTTCAAGTAGTGTGTGCCCGTCTGTTGTGTGACTCTGGTAACTAGAGATCCCT
CAGACCCTTTTAGTCAGTGTGGAAAATCTCTAGCAGTGGCGCCCGAACAGGGACTTGAAAGCGAAAGGGA
AACCAGAGGAGCTCTCTCGACGCAGGACTCGGCTTGCTGAAGCGCGCACGGCAAGAGGCGAGGGGCGGCG
ACTGGTGAGTACGCCAAAAATTTTGACTAGCGGAGGCTAGAAGGAGAGAGATGGGTGCGAGAGCGTCAGT
ATTAAGCGGGGGAGAATTAGATCGCGATGGGAAAAAATTCGGTTAAGGCCAGGGGGAAAGAAAAAATATA
AATTAAAACATATAGTATGGGCAAGCAGGGAGCTAGAACGATTCGCAGTTAATCCTGGCCTGTTAGAAAC
ATCAGAAGGCTGTAGACAAATACTGGGACAGCTACAACCATCCCTTCAGACAGGATCAGAAGAACTTAGA
TCATTATATAATACAGTAGCAACCCTCTATTGTGTGCATCAAAGGATAGAGATAAAAGACACCAAGGAAG
CTTTAGACAAGATAGAGGAAGAGCAAAACAAAAGTAAGACCACCGCACAGCAAGCGGCCGCTGATCTTCA
GACCTGGAGGAGGAGATATGAGGGACAATTGGAGAAGTGAATTATATAAATATAAAGTAGTAAAAATTGA
ACCATTAGGAGTAGCACCCACCAAGGCAAAGAGAAGAGTGGTGCAGAGAGAAAAAAGAGCAGTGGGAATA
GGAGCTTTGTTCCTTGGGTTCTTGGGAGCAGCAGGAAGCACTATGGGCGCAGCGTCAATGACGCTGACGG
TACAGGCCAGACAATTATTGTCTGGTATAGTGCAGCAGCAGAACAATTTGCTGAGGGCTATTGAGGCGCA
ACAGCATCTGTTGCAACTCACAGTCTGGGGCATCAAGCAGCTCCAGGCAAGAATCCTGGCTGTGGAAAGA
TACCTAAAGGATCAACAGCTCCTGGGGATTTGGGGTTGCTCTGGAAAACTCATTTGCACCACTGCTGTGC
CTTGGAATGCTAGTTGGAGTAATAAATCTCTGGAACAGATTTGGAATCACACGACCTGGATGGAGTGGGA
CAGAGAAATTAACAATTACACAAGCTTAATACACTCCTTAATTGAAGAATCGCAAAACCAGCAAGAAAAG
AATGAACAAGAATTATTGGAATTAGATAAATGGGCAAGTTTGTGGAATTGGTTTAACATAACAAATTGGC
TGTGGTATATAAAATTATTCATAATGATAGTAGGAGGCTTGGTAGGTTTAAGAATAGTTTTTGCTGTACT
TTCTATAGTGAATAGAGTTAGGCAGGGATATTCACCATTATCGTTTCAGACCCACCTCCCAACCCCGAGG
GGACCCGACAGGCCCGAAGGAATAGAAGAAGAAGGTGGAGAGAGAGACAGAGACAGATCCATTCGATTAG
TGAACGGATCGGCACTGCGTGCGCCAATTCTGCAGACAAATGGCAGTATTCATCCACAATTTTAAAAGAA
AAGGGGGGATTGGGGGGTACAGTGCAGGGGAAAGAATAGTAGACATAATAGCAACAGACATACAAACTAA
AGAATTACAAAAACAAATTACAAAAATTCAAAATTTTCGGGTTTATTACAGGGACAGCAGAGATCCAGTT
TGGTTAATTAAGGGTTTTGGCTACGTCCAGAGCAGAGGAATGAGGGCATGTAGACTAAATATGTTCGTGT
GGAAGAGGCTGAATACACATCAGAGTTAGTGCTGCAGGAAATGCTTCTGCATTGCATACCCAGAGTTTCC
TTGCTCATCTGAGAGCATGTGTTTTTTCCAGATGTGTGTACTTGTGTGAGATTCTCTGGGTGTGTGTCAA
TGTGTTGCCTGAACGTGCATTGCTCAATATGCTCATGTGTGTTACCCTGGGCTTGTACATCTACATATAT
ACCTGGATGCCCGTGTGTTCTGTGATGTACATATACCCTGTGTCATTCCTTGTTTTTCTATTTGTGTTAT
TCCATGTGTTCCTTCAGGCTCTCACTACCCAAGTGTCCACCTCCGCCTGTCTGGTGATGTTTACGCTACC
CCGTGCTCTTTTCTTTGCCTGACAGTGTTGTCGTGGAAGACATCTCGCCAGGAACACTGCAGTAAGGAGA
ATTTCTAGTTTTATGTTCCCCTCCGAGTATGCTTCTATCCCGACCCTCAACCCCAAAATGCCTTCAGAGG
TGAAAATCAACACTGGAAACACAAGTATCTGGGAAGGGTAACAATGCAAGTTAGCCTGAGGATTTAGGAG
GAGGCTGAAAAACAGAGTAGGAGCCTTACTACGGGTCCAGACCCTACGGACAAGAACCCCCACTCCCACT
CCCCAAATTGCGCATTCCCTCCCCCATCAGAGGGGGAGGGGAAGAGGATGCAGCGCGGCGCGGCGCGTGC
GCACTGTCGGATTTAGTACCGCGGACAGAGCCTTCGCCCCCGCTGCCGGCGCGCGCCACCACCTCCCCAG
CACCAAAGGCGGGCTGACGTCACTCTCCAGCCCTCCCCAAACTCCCCTACCTCACCGCCTTGGTCGCGTC
CGTGCAGCGGTGAGTCCAGTCGGGCCGCACCACAAGAGGTGCAAGATAGGGGGGTGCAGGCGCGACCATA
CGCTCTGCGGCGGCAGAGCCTCAGCGCTGCCTCAGTCTGCAGCGGGCAGCAGAGGAGTCGCGTCGTGCCA
GAGAGCGCCGCCGTGCTCCTGAGCCCCTTGCGCTCCGCCCCCGCGGCCCACCGACCCACTGCCCCTTGGA
TCCCCGGGTACCGGTGAACCGTCAGATCCGCTAGCGCTACCGGACTCAGATCTCGAGCTCAAGCTTCGAA
TTCTGCAGTCGACGGTACCGCGGGCCCGGGATCCGCCCCTCTCCCTCCCCCCCCCCTAACGTTACTGGCC
GAAGCCGCTTGGAATAAGGCCGGTGTGCGTTTGTCTATATGTTATTTTCCACCATATTGCCGTCTTTTGG
CAATGTGAGGGCCCGGAAACCTGGCCCTGTCTTCTTGACGAGCATTCCTAGGGGTCTTTCCCCTCTCGCC
AAAGGAATGCAAGGTCTGTTGAATGTCGTGAAGGAAGCAGTTCCTCTGGAAGCTTCTTGAAGACAAACAA
CGTCTGTAGCGACCCTTTGCAGGCAGCGGAACCCCCCACCTGGCGACAGGTGCCTCTGCGGCCAAAAGCC
ACGTGTATAAGATACACCTGCAAAGGCGGCACAACCCCAGTGCCACGTTGTGAGTTGGATAGTTGTGGAA
AGAGTCAAATGGCTCTCCTCAAGCGTATTCAACAAGGGGCTGAAGGATGCCCAGAAGGTACCCCATTGTA
TGGGATCTGATCTGGGGCCTCGGTACACATGCTTTACATGTGTTTAGTCGAGGTTAAAAAAACGTCTAGG
CCCCCCGAACCACGGGGACGTGGTTTTCCTTTGAAAAACACGATGATAATATGGCCACAACCATGGTGAG
CAAGGGCGAGGAGCTGTTCACCGGGGTGGTGCCCATCCTGGTCGAGCTGGACGGCGACGTAAACGGCCAC
AAGTTCAGCGTGTCCGGCGAGGGCGAGGGCGATGCCACCTACGGCAAGCTGACCCTGAAGTTCATCTGCA
CCACCGGCAAGCTGCCCGTGCCCTGGCCCACCCTCGTGACCACCCTGACCTACGGCGTGCAGTGCTTCAG
CCGCTACCCCGACCACATGAAGCAGCACGACTTCTTCAAGTCCGCCATGCCCGAAGGCTACGTCCAGGAG
CGCACCATCTTCTTCAAGGACGACGGCAACTACAAGACCCGCGCCGAGGTGAAGTTCGAGGGCGACACCC
TGGTGAACCGCATCGAGCTGAAGGGCATCGACTTCAAGGAGGACGGCAACATCCTGGGGCACAAGCTGGA
GTACAACTACAACAGCCACAACGTCTATATCATGGCCGACAAGCAGAAGAACGGCATCAAGGTGAACTTC
AAGATCCGCCACAACATCGAGGACGGCAGCGTGCAGCTCGCCGACCACTACCAGCAGAACACCCCCATCG
GCGACGGCCCCGTGCTGCTGCCCGACAACCACTACCTGAGCACCCAGTCCGCCCTGAGCAAAGACCCCAA
CGAGAAGCGCGATCACATGGTCCTGCTGGAGTTCGTGACCGCCGCCGGGATCACTCTCGGCATGGACGAG
CTGTACAAGTAAAGCGGCCGCGACTCTAGAATTCGATATCAAGCTTATCGATAATCAACCTCTGGATTAC
AAAATTTGTGAAAGATTGACTGGTATTCTTAACTATGTTGCTCCTTTTACGCTATGTGGATACGCTGCTT
TAATGCCTTTGTATCATGCTATTGCTTCCCGTATGGCTTTCATTTTCTCCTCCTTGTATAAATCCTGGTT
GCTGTCTCTTTATGAGGAGTTGTGGCCCGTTGTCAGGCAACGTGGCGTGGTGTGCACTGTGTTTGCTGAC
GCAACCCCCACTGGTTGGGGCATTGCCACCACCTGTCAGCTCCTTTCCGGGACTTTCGCTTTCCCCCTCC
CTATTGCCACGGCGGAACTCATCGCCGCCTGCCTTGCCCGCTGCTGGACAGGGGCTCGGCTGTTGGGCAC
TGACAATTCCGTGGTGTTGTCGGGGAAATCATCGTCCTTTCCTTGGCTGCTCGCCTGTGTTGCCACCTGG
ATTCTGCGCGGGACGTCCTTCTGCTACGTCCCTTCGGCCCTCAATCCAGCGGACCTTCCTTCCCGCGGCC
TGCTGCCGGCTCTGCGGCCTCTTCCGCGTCTTCGCCTTCGCCCTCAGACGAGTCGGATCTCCCTTTGGGC
CGCCTCCCCGCATCGATACCGTCGACCTCGAGACCTAGAAAAACATGGAGCAATCACAAGTAGCAATACA
GCAGCTACCAATGCTGATTGTGCCTGGCTAGAAGCACAAGAGGAGGAGGAGGTGGGTTTTCCAGTCACAC
CTCAGGTACCTTTAAGACCAATGACTTACAAGGCAGCTGTAGATCTTAGCCACTTTTTAAAAGAAAAGGG
GGGACTGGAAGGGCTAATTCACTCCCAACGAAGACAAGATATCCTTGATCTGTGGATCTACCACACACAA
GGCTACTTCCCTGATTGGCAGAACTACACACCAGGGCCAGGGATCAGATATCCACTGACCTTTGGATGGT
GCTACAAGCTAGTACCAGTTGAGCAAGAGAAGGTAGAAGAAGCCAATGAAGGAGAGAACACCCGCTTGTT
ACACCCTGTGAGCCTGCATGGGATGGATGACCCGGAGAGAGAAGTATTAGAGTGGAGGTTTGACAGCCGC
CTAGCATTTCATCACATGGCCCGAGAGCTGCATCCGGACTGTACTGGGTCTCTCTGGTTAGACCAGATCT
GAGCCTGGGAGCTCTCTGGCTAACTAGGGAACCCACTGCTTAAGCCTCAATAAAGCTTGCCTTGAGTGCT
TCAAGTAGTGTGTGCCCGTCTGTTGTGTGACTCTGGTAACTAGAGATCCCTCAGACCCTTTTAGTCAGTG
TGGAAAATCTCTAGCAGGGCCCGTTTAAACCCGCTGATCAGCCTCGACTGTGCCTTCTAGTTGCCAGCCA
TCTGTTGTTTGCCCCTCCCCCGTGCCTTCCTTGACCCTGGAAGGTGCCACTCCCACTGTCCTTTCCTAAT
AAAATGAGGAAATTGCATCGCATTGTCTGAGTAGGTGTCATTCTATTCTGGGGGGTGGGGTGGGGCAGGA
CAGCAAGGGGGAGGATTGGGAAGACAATAGCAGGCATGCTGGGGATGCGGTGGGCTCTATGGCTTCTGAG
GCGGAAAGAACCAGCTGGGGCTCTAGGGGGTATCCCC
[124 nt withheld, positions 6758-6881]
C
[91 nt withheld, positions 6883-6973]
A
[49 nt withheld, positions 6975-7023]
CCTTTGACGTTGGAGTCCACGTTCTTT
[37 nt withheld, positions 7051-7087]
ACCCTATCTCGGTCTATTCTTTTGATTTATAAGGGATTTTGCCGATTTCGGCCTATTGGTTAAAAAATGA
GCTGATTTAACAAAAATTTAACGCGAATTAATTCTGTGGAATGTGTGTCAGTTAGGGTGTGGAAAGTCCC
CAGGCTCCCCAGCAGGCAGAAGTATGCAAAGCATGCATCTCAATTAGTCAGCAACCAGGTGTGGAAAGTC
CCCAGGCTCCCCAGCAGGCAGAAGTATGCAAAGCATGCATCTCAATTAGTCAGCAACCATAGTCCCGCCC
CTAACTCCGCCCATCCCGCCCCTAACTCCGCCCAGTTCCGCCCATTCTCCGCCCCATGGCTGACTAATTT
TTTTTATTTATGCAGAGGCCGAGGCCGCCTCTGCCTCTGAGCTATTCCAGAAGTAGTGAGGAGGCTTTTT
TGGAGGCCTAGGCTTTTGCAAAAAGCTCCCGGGAGCTTGTATATCCATTTTCGGATCTGATCAGCACGTG
TTGACAATTAATCATCGGCATAGTATATCGGCATAGTATAATACGACAAGGTGAGGAACTAAACCATGGC
CAAGTTGACCAGTGCCGTTCCGGTGCTCACCGCGCGCGACGTCGCCGGAGCGGTCGAGTTCTGGACCGAC
CGGCTCGGGTTCTCCCGGGACTTCGTGGAGGACGACTTCGCCGGTGTGGTCCGGGACGACGTGACCCTGT
TCATCAGCGCGGTCCAGGACCAGGTGGTGCCGGACAACACCCTGGCCTGGGTGTGGGTGCGCGGCCTGGA
CGAGCTGTACGCCGAGTGGTCGGAGGTCGTGTCCACGAACTTCCGGGACGCCTCCGGGCCGGCCATGACC
GAGATCGGCGAGCAGCCGTGGGGGCGGGAGTTCGCCCTGCGCGACCCGGCCGGCAACTGCGTGCACTTCG
TGGCCGAGGAGCAGGACTGACACGTGCTACGAGATTTCGATTCCACCGCCGCCTTCTATGAAAGGTTGGG
CTTCGGAATCGTTTTCCGGGACGCCGGCTGGATGATCCTCCAGCGCGGGGATCTCATGCTGGAGTTCTTC
GCCCACCCCAACTTGTTTATTGCAGCTTATAATGGTTACAAATAAAGCAATAGCATCACAAATTTCACAA
ATAAAGCATTTTTTTCACTGCATTCTAGTTGTGGTTTGTCCAAACTCATCAATGTATCTTATCATGTCTG
TATACCGTCGACCTCTAGCTAGAGCTTGGCGTAATCATGGTCATAGCTGTTTCCTGTGTGAAATTGTTAT
CCGCTCACAATTCCACACAACATACGAGCCGGAAGCATAAAGTGTAAAGCCTGGGGTGCCTAATGAGTGA
GCTAACTCACATTAATTGCGTTGCGCTCACTGCCCGCTTTCCAGTCGGGAAACCTGTCGTGCCAGCTGCA
TTAATGAATCGGCCAACGCGCGGGGAGAGGCGGTTTGCGTATTGGGCGCTCTTCCGCTTCCTCGCTCACT
GACTCGCTGCGCTCGGTCGTTCGGCTGCGGCGAGCGGTATCAGCTCACTCAAAGGCGGTAATACGGTTAT
CCACAGAATCAGGGGATAACGCAGGAAAGAACATGTGAGCAAAAGGCCAGCAAAAGGCCAGGAACCGTAA
AAAGGCCGCGTTGCTGGCGTTTTTCCATAGGCTCCGCCCCCCTGACGAGCATCACAAAAATCGACGCTCA
AGTCAGAGGTGGCGAAACCCGACAGGACTATAAAGATACCAGGCGTTTCCCCCTGGAAGCTCCCTCGTGC
GCTCTCCTGTTCCGACCCTGCCGCTTACCGGATACCTGTCCGCCTTTCTCCCTTCGGGAAGCGTGGCGCT
TTCTCATAGCTCACGCTGTAGGTATCTCAGTTCGGTGTAGGTCGTTCGCTCCAAGCTGGGCTGTGTGCAC
GAACCCCCCGTTCAGCCCGACCGCTGCGCCTTATCCGGTAACTATCGTCTTGAGTCCAACCCGGTAAGAC
ACGACTTATCGCCACTGGCAGCAGCCACTGGTAACAGGATTAGCAGAGCGAGGTATGTAGGCGGTGCTAC
AGAGTTCTTGAAGTGGTGGCCTAACTACGGCTACACTAGAAGAACAGTATTTGGTATCTGCGCTCTGCTG
AAGCCAGTTACCTTCGGAAAAAGAGTTGGTAGCTCTTGATCCGGCAAACAAACCACCGCTGGTAGCGGTG
GTTTTTTTGTTTGCAAGCAGCAGATTACGCGCAGAAAAAAAGGATCTCAAGAAGATCCTTTGATCTTTTC
TACGGGGTCTGACGCTCAGTGGAACGAAAACTCACGTTAAGGGATTTTGGTCATGAGATTATCAAAAAGG
ATCTTCACCTAGATCCTTTTAAATTAAAAATGAAGTTTTAAATCAATCTAAAGTATATATGAGTAAACTT
GGTCTGACAGTTACCAATGCTTAATCAGTGAGGCACCTATCTCAGCGATCTGTCTATTTCGTTCATCCAT
AGTTGCCTGACTCCCCGTCGTGTAGATAACTACGATACGGGAGGGCTTACCATCTGGCCCCAGTGCTGCA
ATGATACCGCGAGACCCACGCTCACCGGCTCCAGATTTATCAGCAATAAACCAGCCAGCCGGAAGGGCCG
AGCGCAGAAGTGGTCCTGCAACTTTATCCGCCTCCATCCAGTCTATTAATTGTTGCCGGGAAGCTAGAGT
AAGTAGTTCGCCAGTTAATAGTTTGCGCAACGTTGTTGCCATTGCTACAGGCATCGTGGTGTCACGCTCG
TCGTTTGGTATGGCTTCATTCAGCTCCGGTTCCCAACGATCAAGGCGAGTTACATGATCCCCCATGTTGT
GCAAAAAAGCGGTTAGCTCCTTCGGTCCTCCGATCGTTGTCAGAAGTAAGTTGGCCGCAGTGTTATCACT
CATGGTTATGGCAGCACTGCATAATTCTCTTACTGTCATGCCATCCGTAAGATGCTTTTCTGTGACTGGT
GAGTACTCAACCAAGTCATTCTGAGAATAGTGTATGCGGCGACCGAGTTGCTCTTGCCCGGCGTCAATAC
GGGATAATACCGCGCCACATAGCAGAACTTTAAAAGTGCTCATCATTGGAAAACGTTCTTCGGGGCGAAA
ACTCTCAAGGATCTTACCGCTGTTGAGATCCAGTTCGATGTAACCCACTCGTGCACCCAACTGATCTTCA
GCATCTTTTACTTTCACCAGCGTTTCTGGGTGAGCAAAAACAGGAAGGCAAAATGCCGCAAAAAAGGGAA
TAAGGGCGACACGGAAATGTTGAATACTCATACTCTTCCTTTTTCAATATTATTGAAGCATTTATCAGGG
TTATTGTCTCATGAGCGGATACATATTTGAATGTATTTAGAAAAATAAACAAATAGGGGTTCCGCGCACA
TTTCCCCGAAAAGTGCCACCTGAC
Features (pLannotate 1.2.2; 31 found; start..end, strand, type, name):
     31..83      -  misc_feature   bom (fragment): basis of mobility region from pBR322
    238..617     +  enhancer       CMV enhancer: human cytomegalovirus immediate early enhancer
    618..817     +  promoter       CMV promoter: human cytomegalovirus (CMV) immediate early promoter
    835..1015    +  LTR            5' LTR (truncated): truncated 5' long terminal repeat (LTR) from HIV-1
   1062..1187    +  misc_feature   HIV-1 Ψ: packaging signal of human immunodeficiency virus type 1
   1171..1534    +  CDS            HIV-1 gag (fragment): gag protein from human immunodeficiency virus 1; gag
   1680..1913    +  misc_feature   RRE: The Rev response element (RRE) of HIV-1 allows for Rev-dependent mRNA export from the nucleus to the cytoplasm.
   2290..2390    +  CDS            Rev (fragment): human immunodeficiency virus 1 (HIV-1) Rev protein; rev; enhances nuclear export of unspliced and incompletely spliced viral mRNAs
   2440..2557    +  misc_feature   cPPT/CTS: central polypurine tract and central termination sequence of HIV-1
   3758..3814    +  misc_feature   MCS: multiple cloning site
   3816..4402    +  misc_feature   IRES2: internal ribosome entry site (IRES) of the encephalomyocarditis virus (EMCV)
   4403..5122    +  CDS            EGFP: the original enhanced GFP (Yang et al., 1996) mammalian codon-optimized
   5139..5163    +  misc_feature   MCS (fragment): pBluescript multiple cloning site
   5163..5751    +  misc_feature   WPRE: woodchuck hepatitis virus posttranscriptional regulatory element
   5688..6269    +  CDS            nef (fragment): NEF_HV1H2 - Experimental evidence at protein level: Swiss-Prot protein existence level 1. Extracellular Nef protein targets CD4(+) T-lymphocytes for apoptosis by interacting with CXCR4 surface receptors. From Human immunodeficiency virus type 1 group M subtype B (isolate HXB2) (HIV-1).
   6276..6456    +  LTR            5' LTR (truncated): truncated 5' long terminal repeat (LTR) from HIV-1
   6488..6712    +  polyA_signal   bGH poly(A) signal: bovine growth hormone polyadenylation signal
   6716..6737    +  promoter       SV40 promoter (fragment): SV40 enhancer and early promoter
   6758..7186    +  rep_origin     f1 ori (sequence partly withheld): f1 bacteriophage origin of replication; arrow indicates direction of (+) strand synthesis
   7200..7529    +  promoter       SV40 promoter: SV40 enhancer and early promoter
   7577..7624    +  promoter       EM7 promoter: synthetic bacterial promoter&nbsp
   7643..8017    +  CDS            BleoR: antibiotic-binding protein; Sh ble from Streptoalloteichus hindustanus; confers resistance to bleomycin, phleomycin, and Zeocin™
   8027..8152    +  CDS            ble (fragment): BLE_KLEPN - Experimental evidence at protein level: Swiss-Prot protein existence level 1. Binding protein with a strong affinity to the bleomycin family of antibiotics. Binds to CL990; an antimitotic-antibiotic compound. From Klebsiella pneumoniae.
   8147..8268    +  polyA_signal   SV40 poly(A) signal: SV40 polyadenylation signal
   8341..8357    -  protein_bind   lac operator: The lac repressor binds to the lac operator to inhibit transcription in E. coli. This inhibition can be relieved by adding lactose or isopropyl-β-D-thiogalactopyranoside (IPTG). lac repressor encoded by lacI
   8365..8395    -  promoter       lac promoter: promoter for the E. coli lac operon
   8410..8431    -  protein_bind   CAP binding site: CAP binding activates transcription in the presence of cAMP. E. coli catabolite activator protein
   8444..8536    -  CDS            lacI (fragment): lac repressor; lacI; The lac repressor binds to the lac operator to inhibit transcription in E. coli. This inhibition can be relieved by adding lactose or isopropyl-β-D-thiogalactopyranoside (IPTG).
   8719..9307    -  rep_origin     ori: high-copy-number ColE1/pMB1/pBR322/pUC origin of replication
   9478..10338   -  CDS            AmpR: β-lactamase; bla; confers resistance to ampicillin, carbenicillin, and related antibiotics
  10339..10443   -  promoter       AmpR promoter: bla
