[The description below was written by a language model from this plasmid's Addgene catalogue record and pLannotate feature annotations shown in this document.]
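Description:
FSynIGW is an empty lentiviral backbone of about 10.5 kb for neuron-directed transgene expression in mammalian cells. It appears to belong to the FUGW family of HIV-1-based transfer vectors, judging by the FUGW sequencing primer listed for it. It is propagated in E. coli through a high-copy ColE1/pUC-type origin with ampicillin resistance, and the record specifies a recombination-deficient strain, as is usual for plasmids carrying repeated LTRs. An f1 origin is also present. The backbone additionally carries an SV40/EM7-driven bleomycin/Zeocin resistance cassette outside the viral region, although the catalogue lists only EGFP as the selectable marker.

The viral genome is transcribed from a CMV enhancer/promoter fused to a truncated 5' LTR. This is followed by the Ψ packaging signal with a gag fragment, the RRE for Rev-dependent nuclear export, and the cPPT/CTS. The depositor describes the internal promoter as neuron-specific, and the "Syn" in the name suggests synapsin. However, the feature table leaves the roughly 1.2 kb region between the cPPT and the cloning site unannotated, so the promoter's identity is not formally stated. A gene of interest is inserted between AgeI and BstBI sites in a short multiple cloning site, directly upstream of an EMCV IRES2-EGFP cassette. This produces a bicistronic transcript in which EGFP is translated separately from the transgene and, according to the depositor, at a lower level. EGFP therefore marks transduced neurons without being fused to the protein under study. A WPRE enhances transcript expression, and the cassette ends with a truncated 3' LTR followed by a bGH polyadenylation signal. The vector is suited to producing lentiviral particles that deliver a transgene to neurons with fluorescent tracking.
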