Addgene plasmid #26670: FSynIGW
Purpose: (Empty Backbone)
Depositing lab: Gerardo Morfini. Depositing organization: University of Illinois at Chicago.
Backbone
  Vector backbone: FSynIGW
  Backbone size (bp): 10471
  Vector type: Mammalian Expression, Lentiviral
  Selectable markers: EGFP
Growth in bacteria
  Bacterial resistance: Ampicillin, 100 μg/mL
  Growth temperature: 37°C
  Growth strain: Stbl2
  Growth instructions: Stbl2
  Copy number: Unknown
Gene/Insert
  Gene/Insert name: None
  Tag / fusion protein: IRES-EGFP (C terminal on backbone)
  Cloning method: Restriction Enzyme; 5′ cloning site AgeI (not destroyed); 3′ cloning site BstBI (not destroyed)
  Sequencing primers: 5′ FUGW-Fwd (ATTACAGGGACAGCAGAGATCC); 3′ EGFP-N
Terms and licenses: Academic/Nonprofit Terms; Industry Terms: Not Available to Industry
Depositor comments: The vector has neuron specific promoter with downstream IRES2-EGFP sequence which allow the fluorescence marker protein to be expressed in a lower level under the same promoter with the transgene.
How to cite: FSynIGW was a gift from Gerardo Morfini (Addgene plasmid # 26670 ; http://n2t.net/addgene:26670 ; RRID:Addgene_26670)
