>Addgene plasmid #26670 | FSynIGW | addgene partial sequence | sequence record 32903 | 26670 with IRES-R
TATAGACAAACGCACACCGGCCTTATTCCAAGCGGCTTCGGCCAGTAACGTTAGGGGGGGGGGAGGGAGA
GGGGCGGATCCCGGGCCCGCGGTACCGTCGACTGCAGAATTCGAAGCTTGAGCTCGAGATCTGAGTCCGG
TAGCGCTAGCGGATCTGACGGTTCACCGGTACCCGGGGATCCAAGGGGCAGTGGGTCGGTGGGCCGCGGG
GGCGGAGCGCAAGGGGCTCAGGAGCACGGCGGCGCTCTCTGGCACGACGCGACTCCTCTGCTGCCCGCTG
CAGACTGAGGCAGCGCTGAGGCTCTGCCGCCGCAGAGCGTATGGTCGCGCCTGCACCCCCCTATCTTGCA
CCTCTTGTGGTGCGGCCCGACTGGACTCACCGCTGCACGGACGCGACCAAGGCGGTGAGGTAGGGGAGTT
TGGGGAGGGCTGGAGAGTGACGTCAGCCCGCCTTTGGTGCTGGGGAGGTGGTGGCGCGCGCCGGCAGCGG
GGGCGAAGGCTCTGTCCGCGGTACTAAATCCGACAGTGCGCACGCGCCGCGCCGCGCTGCATCCTCTTCC
CCTCCCCCTCTGATGGGGGAGGGAATGCGCAATTTGGGGAGTGGGAGTGGGGGTTCTTGTCCGTAGGGTC
TGGACCCGTAGTAAGGCTCCTACTCTGTTTTTCAGCCTCCTCCTAAATCCTCAGGCTAACTTGCATTGTT
ACCCTTCCCAGATACTTGTGTTTCCAGTGTTGATTTTCACCTCTGAAGGCATTTTGGGGTTGAGGGTCGG
GATAGAAGCATACTCGGAGGGGAACATA
