>Addgene plasmid #26670 | FSynIGW | addgene partial sequence | sequence record 32904 | 26670 with EGFP-N
TGGTTCGGGGGGCCTAGACGTTTTTTTAACCTCGACTAAACACATGTAAAGCATGTGTACCGAGGCCCCA
GATCAGATCCCATACAATGGGGTACCTTCTGGGCATCCTTCAGCCCCTTGTTGAATACGCTTGAGGAGAG
CCATTTGACTCTTTCCACAACTATCCAACTCACAACGTGGCACTGGGGTTGTGCCGCCTTTGCAGGTGTA
TCTTATACACGTGGCTTTTGGCCGCAGAGGCACCTGTCGCCAGGTGGGGGGTTCCGCTGCCTGCAAAGGG
TCGCTACAGACGTTGTTTGTCTTCAAGAAGCTTCCAGAGGAACTGCTTCCTTCACGACATTCAACAGACC
TTGCATTCCTTTGGCGAGAGGGGAAAGACCCCTAGGAATGCTCGTCAAGAAGACAGGGCCAGGTTTCCGG
GCCCTCACATTGCCAAAAGACGGCAATATGGTGGAAAATAACATATAGACAAACGCACACCGGCCTTATT
CCAAGCGGCTTCGGCCAGTAACGTTAGGGGGGGGGGAGGGAGAGGGGCGGATCCC
